>Addgene plasmid #104278 | pHH0103 KIAA1688 WW domain #2 | addgene full sequence | sequence record 203477 | Addgene NGS Result
TTGACAATTAATCATCGGCTCGTATAATGTGTGGAATTGTGAGCGGATAACAATTTCACACAGGAAACAG
CCAGTCCGTTTAGGTGTTTTCACGAGCACTTCACCAACAAGGACCATAGATTATGAAAATCGAAGAACAC
CATCACCATCACCATTCCAGCGGTAAGCTTATGTCCCCTATACTAGGTTATTGGAAAATTAAGGGCCTTG
TGCAACCCACTCGACTTCTTTTGGAATATCTTGAAGAAAAATATGAAGAGCATTTGTATGAGCGCGATGA
AGGTGATAAATGGCGAAACAAAAAGTTTGAATTGGGTTTGGAGTTTCCCAATCTTCCTTATTATATTGAT
GGTGATGTTAAATTAACACAGTCTATGGCCATCATACGTTATATAGCTGACAAGCACAACATGTTGGGTG
GTTGTCCAAAAGAGCGTGCAGAGATTTCAATGCTTGAAGGAGCGGTTTTGGATATTAGATACGGTGTTTC
GAGAATTGCATATAGTAAAGACTTTGAAACTCTCAAAGTTGATTTTCTTAGCAAGCTACCTGAAATGCTG
AAAATGTTCGAAGATCGTTTATGTCATAAAACATATTTAAATGGTGATCATGTAACCCATCCTGACTTCA
TGTTGTATGACGCTCTTGATGTTGTTTTATACATGGACCCAATGTGCCTGGATGCGTTCCCAAAATTAGT
TTGTTTTAAAAAACGTATTGAAGCTATCCCACAAATTGATAAGTACTTGAAATCCAGCAAGTATATAGCA
TGGCCTTTGCAGGGCTGGCAAGCCACGTTTGGTGGTGGCGACCATCCTCCAAAATCGGATCTGGAAGTTC
TGTTCCAGGGGCCCCTGTCCAGCGGTCTGGTTCCGCGTGGTTCCGGTACCGCGGCCCAGCCGGCCGAAAA
TCTGTACTTCCAAGGTCGTCGTGCCTCTGTGGAGCTCAAACGTACCTCTGAAAATCAATGGTGGGAACTG
TTTGACCCGAATACCTCTCGCTTCTACTACTATAATGCTTCTACCCAACGCACGGTGTGGCATCGTCCGC
AGGGCTGCGATATTTAGGCGGCCGCATA
[142 nt withheld, positions 1079-1220]
C
[98 nt withheld, positions 1222-1319]
AGTTTGTACTGGTGACGAAACTCAGTGTCTAGCTAGAGTGGC
[149 nt withheld, positions 1362-1510]
TGGTTTCATTGGTGACGTTTCCGGCCTTGCTAATGGTAATGGT
[62 nt withheld, positions 1554-1615]
ACCTTTAATGAATAATTTCCGTCAATATTTACCTTCCCTCCCTCAATCGGTTGAATGTCGCCCTTTTGTC
TTTGGCGCTGGTAAACCATATGAA
[86 nt withheld, positions 1710-1795]
T
[54 nt withheld, positions 1797-1850]
CTAGCGCCGCCCTATACCTTGTCTGCCTCCCCGCGTTGCGTCGCGGTGCATGGAGCCGGGCCACCTCGAC
CTGAATGGAAGCCGGCGGCACCTCGCTAACGGATTCACCACTCCAAGAATTGGAGCCAATCAATTCTTGC
GGAGAACTGTGAATGCGCAAACCAACCCTTGGCAGAACATATCCATCGCGTCCGCCATCTCCAGCAGCCG
CACGCGGCGCATCTCGGGCAGCGTTGGGTCCTGGCCACGGGTGCGCATGATCGTGCTCCTGTCGTTGAGG
ACCCGGCTAGGCTGGCGGGGTTGCCTTACTGGTTAGCAGAATGAATCACCGATACGCGAGCGAACGTGAA
GCGACTGCTGCTGCAAAACGTCTGCGACCTGAGCAACAACATGAATGGTCTTCGGTTTCCGTGTTTCGTA
AAGTCTGGAAACGCGGAAGTCAGCGCCCTGCACCATTATGTTCCGGATCTGCATCGCAGGATGCTGCTGG
CTACCCTGTGGAACACCTACATCTGTATTAACGAAGCGCTGGCATTGACCCTGAGTGATTTTTCTCTGGT
CCCGCCGCATCCATACCGCCAGTTGTTTACCCTCACAACGTTCCAGTAACCGGGCATGTTCATCATCAGT
AACCCGTATCGTGAGCATCCTCTCTCGTTTCATCGGTATCATTACCCCCATGAACAGAAATCCCCCTTAC
ACGGAGGCATCAGTGACCAAACAGGAAAAAACCGCCCTTAACATGGCCCGCTTTATCAGAAGCCAGACAT
TAACGCTTCTGGAGAAACTCAACGAGCTGGACGCGGATGAACAGGCAGACATCTGTGAATCGCTTCACGA
CCACGCTGATGAGCTTTACCGCAGGATCCGCGAAATTGTAAGCGTTAATATTTTGTTAAAATTCGCGTTA
AATTTTTGTTAAATCAGCTCATTTTTTAACCAATAGGCCGAAATCGGCAAAATCCCTTATAAATCAAAAG
AATAGACCGAGATAGGGTTGAGTGTTGTTCCAGTTTGGAACAAGAGTCCACTATTAAAGAACGTGGACTC
CAACGTCAAAGG
[49 nt withheld, positions 2913-2961]
T
[91 nt withheld, positions 2963-3053]
G
[124 nt withheld, positions 3055-3178]
CGCGGATCCTGCCTCGCGCGTTTCGGTGATGACGGTGAAAACCTCTGACACATGCAGCTCCCGGAGACGG
TCACAGCTTGTCTGTAAGCGGATGCCGGGAGCAGACAAGCCCGTCAGGGCGCGTCAGCGGGTGTTGGCGG
GTGTCGGGGCGCAGCCATGACCCAGTCACGTAGCGATAGCGGAGTGTATACTGGCTTAACTATGCGGCAT
CAGAGCAGATTGTACTGAGAGTGCACCATATGCGGTGTGAAATACCGCACAGATGCGTAAGGAGAAAATA
CCGCATCAGGCGCTCTTCCGCTTCCTCGCTCACTGACTCGCTGCGCTCGGTCGTTCGGCTGCGGCGAGCG
GTATCAGCTCACTCAAAGGCGGTAATACGGTTATCCACAGAATCAGGGGATAACGCAGGAAAGAACATGT
GAGCAAAAGGCCAGCAAAAGGCCAGGAACCGTAAAAAGGCCGCGTTGCTGGCGTTTTTCCATAGGCTCCG
CCCCCCTGACGAGCATCACAAAAATCGACGCTCAAGTCAGAGGTGGCGAAACCCGACAGGACTATAAAGA
TACCAGGGTTTCCCCCTGGAAGCTCCCTCGTGCGCTCTCCTGTTCCGACCCTGCCGCTTACCGGATACCT
GTCCGCCTTTCTCCCTTCGGGAAGCGTGGCGCTTTCTCATAGCTCACGCTGTAGGTATCTCAGTTCGGTG
TAGGTCGTTCGCTCCAAGCTGGGCTGTGTGCACGAACCCCCCGTTCAGCCCGACCGCTGCGCCTTATCCG
GTAACTATCGTCTTGAGTCCAACCCGGTAAGACACGACTTATCGCCACTGGCAGCAGCCACTGGTAACAG
GATTAGCAGAGCGAGGTATGTAGGCGGTGCTACAGAGTTCTTGAAGTGGTGGCCTAACTACGGCTACACT
AGAAGGACAGTATTTGGTATCTGCGCTCTGCTGAAGCCAGTTACCTTCGGAAAAAGAGTTGGTAGCTCTT
GATCCGGCAAACAAACCACCGCTGGTAGCGGTGGTTTTTTTGTTTGCAAGCAGCAGATTACGCGCAGAAA
AAAAGGATCTCAAGAAGATCCTTTGATCTTTTCTACGGGGTCTGACGCTCAGTGGAACGAAAACTCACGT
TAAGGGATTTTGGTCATGAGATTATCAAAAAGGATCTTCACCTAGATCCTTTTAAATTAAAAATGAAGTT
TTAAATCAATCTAAAGTATATATGAGTAAACTTGGTCTGACAGTTACCAATGCTTAATCAGTGAGGCACC
TATCTCAGCGATCTGTCTATTTCGTTCATCCATAGTTGCCTGACTCCCCGTCGTGTAGATAACTACGATA
CGGGAGGGCTTACCATCTGGCCCCAGTGCTGCAATGATACCGCGAGACCCACGCTCACCGGCTCCAGATT
TATCAGCAATAAACCAGCCAGCCGGAAGGGCCGAGCGCAGAAGTGGTCCTGCAACTTTATCCGCCTCCAT
CCAGTCTATTAATTGTTGCCGGGAAGCTAGAGTAAGTAGTTCGCCAGTTAATAGTTTGCGCAACGTTGTT
GCCATTGCTGCAGGCATCGTGGTGTCACGCTCGTCGTTTGGTATGGCTTCATTCAGCTCCGGTTCCCAAC
GATCAAGGCGAGTTACATGATCCCCCATGTTGTGCAAAAAAGCGGTTAGCTCCTTCGGTCCTCCGATCGT
TGTCAGAAGTAAGTTGGCCGCAGTGTTATCACTCATGGTTATGGCAGCACTGCATAATTCTCTTACTGTC
ATGCCATCCGTAAGATGCTTTTCTGTGACTGGTGAGTACTCAACCAAGTCATTCTGAGAATAGTGTATGC
GGCGACCGAGTTGCTCTTGCCCGGCGTCAACACGGGATAATACCGCGCCACATAGCAGAACTTTAAAAGT
GCTCATCATTGGAAAACGTTCTTCGGGGCGAAAACTCTCAAGGATCTTACCGCTGTTGAGATCCAGTTCG
ATGTAACCCACTCGTGCACCCAACTGATCTTCAGCATCTTTTACTTTCACCAGCGTTTCTGGGTGAGCAA
AAACAGGAAGGCAAAATGCCGCAAAAAAGGGAATAAGGGCGACACGGAAATGTTGAATACTCATACTCTT
CCTTTTTCAATATTATTGAAGCATTTATCAGGGTTATTGTCTCATGAGCGGATACATATTTGAATGTATT
TAGAAAAATAAACAAATAGGGGTTCCGCGCACATTTCCCCGAAAAGTGCCACCTGACGTCTAAGAAACCA
TTATTATCATGACATTAACCTATAAAAATAGGCGTATCACGAGGCCCTTTCGTCTTCAAGAATTCCCGAC
ACCATCGAATGGTGCAAAACCTTTCGCGGTATGGCATGATAGCGCCCGGAAGAGAGTCAATTCAGGGTGG
TGAATGTGAAACCAGTAACGTTATACGATGTCGCAGAGTATGCCGGTGTCTCTTATCAGACCGTTTCCCG
CGTGGTGAACCAGGCCAGCCACGTTTCTGCGAAAACGCGGGAAAAAGTGGAAGCGGCGATGGCGGAGCTG
AATTACATTCCCAACCGCGTGGCACAACAACTGGCGGGCAAACAGTCGTTGCTGATTGGCGTTGCCACCT
CCAGTCTGGCCCTGCACGCGCCGTCGCAAATTGTCGCGGCGATTAAATCTCGCGCCGATCAACTGGGTGC
CAGCGTGGTGGTGTCGATGGTAGAACGAAGCGGCGTCGAAGCCTGTAAAGCGGCGGTGCACAATCTTCTC
GCGCAACGCGTCAGTGGGCTGATCATTAACTATCCGCTGGATGACCAGGATGCCATTGCTGTGGAAGCTG
CCTGCACTAATGTTCCGGCGTTATTTCTTGATGTCTCTGACCAGACACCCATCAACAGTATTATTTTCTC
CCATGAAGACGGTACGCGACTGGGCGTGGAGCATCTGGTCGCATTGGGTCACCAGCAAATCGCGCTGTTA
GCGGGCCCATTAAGTTCTGTCTCGGCGCGTCTGCGTCTGGCTGGCTGGCATAAATATCTCACTCGCAATC
AAATTCAGCCGATAGCGGAACGGGAAGGCGACTGGAGTGCCATGTCCGGTTTTCAACAAACCATGCAAAT
GCTGAATGAGGGCATCGTTCCCACTGCGATGCTGGTTGCCAACGATCAGATGGCGCTGGGCGCAATGCGC
GCCATTACCGAGTCCGGGCTGCGCGTTGGTGCGGATATCTCGGTAGTGGGATACGACGATACCGAAGACA
GCTCATGTTATATCCCGCCGTTAACCACCATCAAACAGGATTTTCGCCTGCTGGGGCAAACCAGCGTGGA
CCGCTTGCTGCAACTCTCTCAGGGCCAGGCGGTGAAGGGCAATCAGCTGTTGCCCGTCTCACTGGTGAAA
AGAAAAACCACCCTGGCGCCCAATACGCAAACCGCCTCTCCCCGCGCGTTGGCCGATTCATTAATGCAGC
TGGCACGACAGGTTTCCCGACTGGAAAGCGGGCAGTGAGCGCAACGCAATTAATGTAAGTTAGCTCACTC
ATTAGGCACAATTCTCATGTTTGACAGCTTATCATCGACTGCACGGTGCACCAATGCTTCTGGCGTCAGG
CAGCCATCGGAAGCTGTGGTATGGCTGTGCAGGTCGTAAATCACTGCATAATTCGTGTCGCTCAAGGCGC
ACTCCCGTTCTGGATAATGTTTTTTGCGCCGACATCATAACGGTTCTGGCAAATATTCTGAAATGAGCTG
Features (pLannotate 1.2.2; 21 found; start..end, strand, type, name):
      1..29      +  promoter       tac promoter: strong E. coli promoter; hybrid between the trp and lac UV5 promoters
     37..53      +  protein_bind   lac operator: The lac repressor binds to the lac operator to inhibit transcription in E. coli. This inhibition can be relieved by adding lactose or isopropyl-β-D-thiogalactopyranoside (IPTG). lac repressor encoded by lacI
    138..155     +  CDS            6xHis: 6xHis affinity tag
    171..824     +  CDS            GST26_SCHJA: Experimental evidence at protein level: Swiss-Prot protein existence level 1. GST isoenzymes appear to play a central role in the parasite detoxification system. Other functions are also suspected including a role in increasing the solubility of haematin in the parasite gut. From Schistosoma japonicum (Blood fluke).
    933..1064    +  CDS            Arhgap39 (fragment): RHG39_MOUSE - Also known as D15Wsu169e, Kiaa1688. Experimental evidence at protein level: Swiss-Prot protein existence level 1. From Mus musculus (Mouse).
   1083..1130    +  terminator     fd terminator (sequence withheld): central terminator from bacteriophage fd (Otsuka and Kunisawa, 1982)
   1135..1347    +  CDS            M13 gene III (fragment) (sequence partly withheld): pIII; III; minor coat protein
   1362..1832    +  CDS            M13 gene III (fragment) (sequence partly withheld): pIII; III; minor coat protein
   1854..1924    +  CDS            TcR (fragment): tetracycline efflux protein; tet; confers resistance to tetracycline
   2166..2546    -  CDS            YPB1_ECOLX: Protein predicted: Swiss-Prot protein existence level 4. From Escherichia coli.
   2563..2714    +  CDS            rop (fragment): Rop protein, which maintains plasmids at low copy number; rop
   2750..3178    -  rep_origin     f1 ori (sequence partly withheld): f1 bacteriophage origin of replication; arrow indicates direction of (+) strand synthesis
   3187..3226    +  CDS            rop (fragment): Rop protein, which maintains plasmids at low copy number; rop
   3328..3468    +  misc_feature   bom: basis of mobility region from pBR322
   3654..4241    -  rep_origin     ori: high-copy-number ColE1/pMB1/pBR322/pUC origin of replication
   4412..5272    -  CDS            AmpR: β-lactamase; bla; confers resistance to ampicillin, carbenicillin, and related antibiotics
   5273..5377    -  promoter       AmpR promoter: bla
   5486..5563    +  promoter       lacIq promoter: lacI (mutant); In the lacIq allele, a single base change in the promoter boosts expression of the lacI gene about 10-fold.
   5564..6646    +  CDS            lacI: lac repressor; lacI; The lac repressor binds to the lac operator to inhibit transcription in E. coli. This inhibition can be relieved by adding lactose or isopropyl-β-D-thiogalactopyranoside (IPTG).
   6659..6680    +  protein_bind   CAP binding site: CAP binding activates transcription in the presence of cAMP. E. coli catabolite activator protein
   6699..6716    +  promoter       tet promoter (fragment): E. coli promoter for tetracycline efflux protein gene
