[The description below was written by a language model from this plasmid's Addgene catalogue record and pLannotate feature annotations shown in this document.]
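Description:
pHH0103 KIAA1688 WW domain #2 is a 6,888-nt bacterial expression plasmid built on the pHH0103 backbone for producing the second WW domain of human KIAA1688 (ARHGAP39, also known as CrGAP or Vilse) as a GST fusion in E. coli. It replicates from a ColE1/pMB1-type origin and is selected with ampicillin through the bla gene. An f1 origin and the pBR322 bom region are also present, and the rop gene appears only as fragments interrupted by the f1 origin. The catalogue lists the copy number as unknown.

Expression is driven by the tac promoter with a downstream lac operator. The plasmid carries its own lacI gene under the lacIq promoter, so transcription is repressed until induced with IPTG. The open reading frame begins with a 6xHis tag, followed by Schistosoma japonicum GST and then a linker. According to the depositor comments, this linker contains a TEV protease-type recognition motif. The 183-bp insert, codon-optimized for bacteria, was cloned between SfiI and NotI sites. The annotation tool matched this insert to the mouse Arhgap39 orthologue, which probably reflects sequence conservation, since the catalogue gives the species as human. A phage fd terminator follows the insert.

Downstream of the terminator lie fragments of M13 gene III, along with remnants of the tetracycline resistance gene and its promoter. These suggest the backbone descends from a phage-display phagemid, but they do not appear to be part of the expressed fusion. The stated purpose is bacterial expression of the isolated WW domain. The His and GST tags would allow affinity purification, although the record does not describe specific downstream applications.
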