Addgene plasmid #104278: pHH0103 KIAA1688 WW domain #2
Purpose: Bacterial expression of WW domain #2 from KIAA1688
Depositing lab: Sachdev Sidhu & Marius Sudol. Depositing organization: University of Toronto.
Backbone
  Vector backbone: pHH0103
  Vector type: Bacterial Expression
Growth in bacteria
  Bacterial resistance: Ampicillin, 100 μg/mL
  Growth temperature: 37°C
  Growth strain: DH5alpha
  Copy number: Unknown
Gene/Insert
  Gene/Insert name: KIAA1688 WW domain #2
  Species: H. sapiens (human)
  Insert size (bp): 183
  Mutation: codon optimized for expression in bacteria
  Entrez Gene: ARHGAP39 (a.k.a. CrGAP, Vilse)
  Promoter: tac
  Tag / fusion protein: GST (N terminal on backbone)
  Cloning method: Restriction Enzyme; 5′ cloning site SfiI (unknown if destroyed); 3′ cloning site NotI (unknown if destroyed)
  Sequencing primers: 5′ pGEX-5'
Terms and licenses: Academic/Nonprofit Terms; Industry Terms: Not Available to Industry
Depositor comments: Amino acid sequence: Linker - ENLYFQGRRASV(gagctc) and WW domain - KRTSENQWWELFDPNTSRFYYYNASTQRTVWHRPQGCDI
How to cite: pHH0103 KIAA1688 WW domain #2 was a gift from Sachdev Sidhu & Marius Sudol (Addgene plasmid # 104278 ; http://n2t.net/addgene:104278 ; RRID:Addgene_104278)
