>Addgene plasmid #104278 | pHH0103 KIAA1688 WW domain #2 | depositor partial sequence | sequence record 197430 | WW domain with linker
GGCCCAGCCGGCCGAAAATCTGTACTTCCAAGGTCGTCGTGCCTCTGTGGAGCTCAAACGTACCTCTGAA
AATCAATGGTGGGAACTGTTTGACCCGAATACCTCTCGCTTCTACTACTATAATGCTTCTACCCAACGCA
CGGTGTGGCATCGTCCGCAGGGCTGCGATATTTAGGCGGCCGC
